Addgene plasmid #173937: pET28_6xHis-PARP1delZn1-L713F
Purpose: Bacterial expression of PARP1 lacking Zn1 domain but containing L713F gain-of-function mutation
Depositing lab: Joan Conaway. Depositing organization: Stowers Institute for Medical Research. Publication: Multiple roles for PARP1 in ALC1-dependent nucleosome remodeling. Ooi SK, Sato S, Tomomori-Sato C, Zhang Y, Wen Z, Banks CAS, Washburn MP, Unruh JR, Florens L, Conaway RC, Conaway JW. Proc Natl Acad Sci U S A. 2021 Sep 7;118(36). pii: 2107277118. doi: 10.1073/pnas.2107277118. PubMed 34465625.
Backbone
  Vector backbone: pET28
  Vector type: Bacterial Expression
Growth in bacteria
  Bacterial resistance: Kanamycin, 50 μg/mL
  Growth temperature: 37°C
  Growth strain: DH5alpha
  Copy number: Low Copy
Gene/Insert
  Gene/Insert name: PARP1delZn1-L713F
  Species: H. sapiens (human)
  Mutation: Deletion of residues 1-96; L713F, V762A
  Entrez Gene: PARP1 (a.k.a. ADPRT, ADPRT 1, ADPRT1, ARTD1, PARP, PARP-1, PARS, PPOL, Poly-PARP, pADPRT-1)
  Tag / fusion protein: 6xHis (N terminal on insert)
  Cloning method: Gibson Cloning
Terms and licenses: Academic/Nonprofit Terms; Industry Terms: Not Available to Industry
Depositor comments: Protein residues 97-1014 (*protein expression may be toxic to host, add 10 mM benzamide to all growth media, see PMID: 28695525 for protocol)
How to cite: pET28_6xHis-PARP1delZn1-L713F was a gift from Joan Conaway (Addgene plasmid # 173937 ; http://n2t.net/addgene:173937 ; RRID:Addgene_173937)
