[The description below was written by a language model from this plasmid's Addgene catalogue record and pLannotate feature annotations shown in this document.]
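Description:
pET28_6xHis-PARP1delZn1-L713F is a bacterial expression plasmid built on the pET28 backbone for producing a truncated, mutant form of human PARP1 in E. coli. It is selected with kanamycin through the aph(3')-Ia KanR gene and replicates from a ColE1/pBR322-type origin. The accompanying rop gene and bom region are consistent with the low copy number recorded for it. An f1 origin is also present. The short TcR fragments and partial AmpR promoter called by the annotation appear to be backbone remnants rather than functional markers.

The expression cassette uses a T7 promoter with an adjacent lac operator and the T7 gene 10 ribosome binding site. The plasmid-borne lacI gene supplies repressor, so transcription depends on T7 RNA polymerase in the host and is inducible with IPTG. The open reading frame begins with an N-terminal 6xHis tag (annotated as a fragment of a composite tag) followed by a thrombin cleavage site, then PARP1 residues 97–1014, and ends at the T7 terminator. A His-tag-like sequence annotated downstream of the PARP1 coding region is probably the vector's C-terminal tag. The record lists only an N-terminal tag, so this sequence is likely not translated, though the record does not state this.

The insert, assembled by Gibson cloning, lacks residues 1–96 (the first zinc finger, Zn1) and carries the L713F gain-of-function substitution along with V762A. The plasmid is intended for purifying recombinant PARP1 that separates the contribution of Zn1 from catalytic activation, and the associated work concerns PARP1 in ALC1-dependent nucleosome remodeling. The depositor notes that expression may be toxic to the host.
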