Features (pLannotate 1.2.2; 21 found; start..end, strand, type, name):
    473..550     -  promoter       lacI promoter: lacI
    558..837     -  CDS            TcR (fragment): tetracycline efflux protein; tet; confers resistance to tetracycline
    859..877     +  promoter       T7 promoter: promoter for bacteriophage T7 RNA polymerase
    878..902     +  protein_bind   lac operator: The lac repressor binds to the lac operator to inhibit transcription in E. coli. This inhibition can be relieved by adding lactose or isopropyl-β-D-thiogalactopyranoside (IPTG). lac repressor encoded by lacI
    917..939     +  RBS            RBS: efficient ribosome binding site from bacteriophage T7 gene 10 (Olins and Rangwala, 1989)
    958..974     +  CDS            capTEV™ (fragment): composite tag for in vivo biotinylation, TEV protease cleavage, and 6xHis tagging
    985..1002    +  CDS            thrombin site: thrombin recognition and cleavage site
   1009..3762    +  CDS            PARP1 (fragment): PARP1_HUMAN - Also known as ADPRT From Homo sapiens (Human).
   3772..3789    +  CDS            9xHis (fragment): 9xHis affinity tag
   3799..3848    +  CDS            SET1 (fragment): solubility-enhancement tag derived from T7 phage gene 10B
   3856..3903    +  terminator     T7 terminator: transcription terminator for bacteriophage T7 RNA polymerase
   3940..4368    +  rep_origin     f1 ori (sequence partly withheld): f1 bacteriophage origin of replication; arrow indicates direction of (+) strand synthesis
   4421..4478    +  promoter       AmpR promoter (fragment): bla
   4487..5302    -  CDS            KanR: aminoglycoside phosphotransferase; aph(3')-Ia; confers resistance to kanamycin in bacteria or G418 (Geneticin®) in eukaryotes
   5424..6012    +  rep_origin     ori: high-copy-number ColE1/pMB1/pBR322/pUC origin of replication
   6198..6337    -  misc_feature   bom: basis of mobility region from pBR322
   6439..6630    -  CDS            rop: Rop protein, which maintains plasmids at low copy number; rop
   6647..7027    +  CDS            YPB1_ECOLX: Protein predicted: Swiss-Prot protein existence level 4. From Escherichia coli.
   7099..7390    -  CDS            TcR (fragment): tetracycline efflux protein; tet; confers resistance to tetracycline
   7405..7426    -  protein_bind   CAP binding site: CAP binding activates transcription in the presence of cAMP. E. coli catabolite activator protein
   7439..472     -  CDS            lacI (across the origin): lac repressor; lacI; The lac repressor binds to the lac operator to inhibit transcription in E. coli. This inhibition can be relieved by adding lactose or isopropyl-β-D-thiogalactopyranoside (IPTG).
>Addgene plasmid #173937 | pET28_6xHis-PARP1delZn1-L713F | addgene full sequence | sequence record 342577 | Addgene NGS Result
TGTTGATGGGTGTCTGGTCAGAGACATCAAGAAATAACGCCGGAACATTAGTGCAGGCAGCTTCCACAGC
AATGGCATCCTGGTCATCCAGCGGATAGTTAATGATCAGCCCACTGACGCGTTGCGCGAGAAGATTGTGC
ACCGCCGCTTTACAGGCTTCGACGCCGCTTCGTTCTACCATCGACACCACCACGCTGGCACCCAGTTGAT
CGGCGCGAGATTTAATCGCCGCGACAATTTGCGACGGCGCGTGCAGGGCCAGACTGGAGGTGGCAACGCC
AATCAGCAACGACTGTTTGCCCGCCAGTTGTTGTGCCACGCGGTTGGGAATGTAATTCAGCTCCGCCATC
GCCGCTTCCACTTTTTCCCGCGTTTTCGCAGAAACGTGGCTGGCCTGGTTCACCACGCGGGAAACGGTCT
GATAAGAGACACCGGCATACTCTGCGACATCGTATAACGTTACTGGTTTCACATTCACCACCCTGAATTG
ACTCTCTTCCGGGCGCTATCATGCCATACCGCGAAAGGTTTTGCGCCATTCGATGGTGTCCGGGATCTCG
ACGCTCTCCCTTATGCGACTCCTGCATTAGGAAGCAGCCCAGTAGTAGGTTGAGGCCGTTGAGCACCGCC
GCCGCAAGGAATGGTGCATGCAAGGAGATGGCGCCCAACAGTCCCCCGGCCACGGGGCCTGCCACCATAC
CCACGCCGAAACAAGCGCTCATGAGCCCGAAGTGGCGAGCCCGATCTTCCCCATCGGTGATGTCGGCGAT
ATAGGCGCCAGCAACCGCACCTGTGGCGCCGGTGATGCCGGCCACGATGCGTCCGGCGTAGAGGATCGAG
ATCTCGATCCCGCGAAATTAATACGACTCACTATAGGGGAATTGTGAGCGGATAACAATTCCCCTCTAGA
AATAATTTTGTTTAACTTTAAGAAGGAGATATACCATGGGCAGCAGCCATCATCATCATCATCACAGCAG
CGGCCTGGTGCCGCGCGGCAGCCATATGAAAGGCCAGGATGGAATTGGTAGCAAGGCAGAGAAGACTCTG
GGTGACTTTGCAGCAGAGTATGCCAAGTCCAACAGAAGTACGTGCAAGGGGTGTATGGAGAAGATAGAAA
AGGGCCAGGTGCGCCTGTCCAAGAAGATGGTGGACCCGGAGAAGCCACAGCTAGGCATGATTGACCGCTG
GTACCATCCAGGCTGCTTTGTCAAGAACAGGGAGGAGCTGGGTTTCCGGCCCGAGTACAGTGCGAGTCAG
CTCAAGGGCTTCAGCCTCCTTGCTACAGAGGATAAGGAAGCCCTGAAGAAGCAGCTCCCAGGAGTCAAGA
GTGAAGGAAAGAGAAAAGGCGATGAGGTGGATGGAGTGGATGAAGTGGCGAAGAAGAAATCTAAAAAAGA
AAAAGACAAGGATAGTAAGCTTGAAAAAGCCCTAAAGGCTCAGAACGACCTGATCTGGAACATCAAGGAC
GAGCTAAAGAAAGTGTGTTCAACTAATGACCTGAAGGAGCTACTCATCTTCAACAAGCAGCAAGTGCCTT
CTGGGGAGTCGGCGATCTTGGACCGAGTAGCTGATGGCATGGTGTTCGGTGCCCTCCTTCCCTGCGAGGA
ATGCTCGGGTCAGCTGGTCTTCAAGAGCGATGCCTATTACTGCACTGGGGACGTCACTGCCTGGACCAAG
TGTATGGTCAAGACACAGACACCCAACCGGAAGGAGTGGGTAACCCCAAAGGAATTCCGAGAAATCTCTT
ACCTCAAGAAATTGAAGGTTAAAAAGCAGGACCGTATATTCCCCCCAGAAACCAGCGCCTCCGTGGCGGC
CACGCCTCCGCCCTCCACAGCCTCGGCTCCTGCTGCTGTGAACTCCTCTGCTTCAGCAGATAAGCCATTA
TCCAACATGAAGATCCTGACTCTCGGGAAGCTGTCCCGGAACAAGGATGAAGTGAAGGCCATGATTGAGA
AACTCGGGGGGAAGTTGACGGGGACGGCCAACAAGGCTTCCCTGTGCATCAGCACCAAAAAGGAGGTGGA
AAAGATGAATAAGAAGATGGAGGAAGTAAAGGAAGCCAACATCCGAGTTGTGTCTGAGGACTTCCTCCAG
GACGTCTCCGCCTCCACCAAGAGCCTTCAGGAGTTGTTCTTAGCGCACATCTTGTCCCCTTGGGGGGCAG
AGGTGAAGGCAGAGCCTGTTGAAGTTGTGGCCCCAAGAGGGAAGTCAGGGGCTGCGCTCTCCAAAAAAAG
CAAGGGCCAGGTCAAGGAGGAAGGTATCAACAAATCTGAAAAGAGAATGAAATTAACTCTTAAAGGAGGA
GCAGCTGTGGATCCTGATTCTGGACTGGAACACTCTGCGCATGTCCTGGAGAAAGGTGGGAAGGTCTTCA
GTGCCACCCTTGGCCTGGTGGACATCGTTAAAGGAACCAACTCCTACTACAAGCTCCAGCTTCTGGAGGA
CGACAAGGAAAACAGGTATTGGATATTCAGGTCCTGGGGCCGTGTGGGTACGGTGATCGGTAGCAACAAA
CTGGAACAGATGCCGTCCAAGGAGGATGCCATTGAGCACTTCATGAAATTATATGAAGAAAAAACCGGGA
ACGCTTGGCACTCCAAAAATTTCACGAAGTATCCCAAAAAGTTCTACCCCCTGGAGATTGACTATGGCCA
GGATGAAGAGGCAGTGAAGAAGCTGACAGTAAATCCTGGCACCAAGTCCAAGCTCCCCAAGCCAGTTCAG
GACCTCATCAAGATGATCTTTGATGTGGAAAGTATGAAGAAAGCCATGGTGGAGTATGAGATCGACCTTC
AGAAGATGCCCTTGGGGAAGCTGAGCAAAAGGCAGATCCAGGCCGCATACTCCATCTTCAGTGAGGTCCA
GCAGGCGGTGTCTCAGGGCAGCAGCGACTCTCAGATCCTGGATCTCTCAAATCGCTTTTACACCCTGATC
CCCCACGACTTTGGGATGAAGAAGCCTCCGCTCCTGAACAATGCAGACAGTGTGCAGGCCAAGGCGGAAA
TGCTTGACAACCTGCTGGACATCGAGGTGGCCTACAGTCTGCTCAGGGGAGGGTCTGATGATAGCAGCAA
GGATCCCATCGATGTCAACTATGAGAAGCTCAAAACTGACATTAAGGTGGTTGACAGAGATTCTGAAGAA
GCCGAGATCATCAGGAAGTATGTTAAGAACACTCATGCAACCACACACAATGCGTATGACTTGGAAGTCA
TCGATATCTTTAAGATAGAGCGTGAAGGCGAATGCCAGCGTTACAAGCCCTTTAAGCAGCTTCATAACCG
AAGATTGCTGTGGCACGGGTCCAGGACCACCAACTTTGCTGGGATCCTGTCCCAGGGTCTTCGGATAGCC
CCGCCTGAAGCGCCCGTGACAGGCTACATGTTTGGTAAAGGGATCTATTTCGCTGACATGGTCTCCAAGA
GTGCCAACTACTGCCATACGTCTCAGGGAGACCCAATAGGCTTAATCCTGTTGGGAGAAGTTGCCCTTGG
AAACATGTATGAACTGAAGCACGCTTCACATATCAGCAAGTTACCCAAGGGCAAGCACAGTGTCAAAGGT
TTGGGCAAAACTACCCCTGATCCTTCAGCTAACATTAGTCTGGATGGTGTAGACGTTCCTCTTGGGACCG
GGATTTCATCTGGTGTGAATGACACCTCTCTACTATATAACGAGTACATTGTCTATGATATTGCTCAGGT
AAATCTGAAGTATCTGCTGAAACTGAAATTCAATTTTAAGACCTCCCTGTGGTAACTCGAGCACCACCAC
CACCACCACTGAGATCCGGCTGCTAACAAAGCCCGAAAGGAAGCTGAGTTGGCTGCTGCCACCGCTGAGC
AATAACTAGCATAACCCCTTGGGGCCTCTAAACGGGTCTTGAGGGGTTTTTTGCTGAAAGGAGGAACTAT
ATCCGGATTGGCGAATGGG
[124 nt withheld, positions 3940-4063]
C
[91 nt withheld, positions 4065-4155]
A
[49 nt withheld, positions 4157-4205]
CCTTTGACGTTGGAGTCCACGTTCTTT
[37 nt withheld, positions 4233-4269]
ACCCTATCTCGGTCTATTCTTTTGATTTATAAGGGATTTTGCCGATTTCGGCCTATTGGTTAAAAAATGA
GCTGATTTAACAAAAATTTAACGCGAATTTTAACAAAATATTAACGCTTACAATTTAGGTGGCACTTTTC
GGGGAAATGTGCGCGGAACCCCTATTTGTTTATTTTTCTAAATACATTCAAATATGTATCCGCTCATGAA
TTAATTCTTAGAAAAACTCATCGAGCATCAAATGAAACTGCAATTTATTCATATCAGGATTATCAATACC
ATATTTTTGAAAAAGCCGTTTCTGTAATGAAGGAGAAAACTCACCGAGGCAGTTCCATAGGATGGCAAGA
TCCTGGTATCGGTCTGCGATTCCGACTCGTCCAACATCAATACAACCTATTAATTTCCCCTCGTCAAAAA
TAAGGTTATCAAGTGAGAAATCACCATGAGTGACGACTGAATCCGGTGAGAATGGCAAAAGTTTATGCAT
TTCTTTCCAGACTTGTTCAACAGGCCAGCCATTACGCTCGTCATCAAAATCACTCGCATCAACCAAACCG
TTATTCATTCGTGATTGCGCCTGAGCGAGACGAAATACGCGATCGCTGTTAAAAGGACAATTACAAACAG
GAATCGAATGCAACCGGCGCAGGAACACTGCCAGCGCATCAACAATATTTTCACCTGAATCAGGATATTC
TTCTAATACCTGGAATGCTGTTTTCCCGGGGATCGCAGTGGTGAGTAACCATGCATCATCAGGAGTACGG
ATAAAATGCTTGATGGTCGGAAGAGGCATAAATTCCGTCAGCCAGTTTAGTCTGACCATCTCATCTGTAA
CATCATTGGCAACGCTACCTTTGCCATGTTTCAGAAACAACTCTGGCGCATCGGGCTTCCCATACAATCG
ATAGATTGTCGCACCTGATTGCCCGACATTATCGCGAGCCCATTTATACCCATATAAATCAGCATCCATG
TTGGAATTTAATCGCGGCCTAGAGCAAGACGTTTCCCGTTGAATATGGCTCATAACACCCCTTGTATTAC
TGTTTATGTAAGCAGACAGTTTTATTGTTCATGACCAAAATCCCTTAACGTGAGTTTTCGTTCCACTGAG
CGTCAGACCCCGTAGAAAAGATCAAAGGATCTTCTTGAGATCCTTTTTTTCTGCGCGTAATCTGCTGCTT
GCAAACAAAAAAACCACCGCTACCAGCGGTGGTTTGTTTGCCGGATCAAGAGCTACCAACTCTTTTTCCG
AAGGTAACTGGCTTCAGCAGAGCGCAGATACCAAATACTGTCCTTCTAGTGTAGCCGTAGTTAGGCCACC
ACTTCAAGAACTCTGTAGCACCGCCTACATACCTCGCTCTGCTAATCCTGTTACCAGTGGCTGCTGCCAG
TGGCGATAAGTCGTGTCTTACCGGGTTGGACTCAAGACGATAGTTACCGGATAAGGCGCAGCGGTCGGGC
TGAACGGGGGGTTCGTGCACACAGCCCAGCTTGGAGCGAACGACCTACACCGAACTGAGATACCTACAGC
GTGAGCTATGAGAAAGCGCCACGCTTCCCGAAGGGAGAAAGGCGGACAGGTATCCGGTAAGCGGCAGGGT
CGGAACAGGAGAGCGCACGAGGGAGCTTCCAGGGGGAAACGCCTGGTATCTTTATAGTCCTGTCGGGTTT
CGCCACCTCTGACTTGAGCGTCGATTTTTGTGATGCTCGTCAGGGGGGCGGAGCCTATGGAAAAACGCCA
GCAACGCGGCCTTTTTACGGTTCCTGGCCTTTTGCTGGCCTTTTGCTCACATGTTCTTTCCTGCGTTATC
CCCTGATTCTGTGGATAACCGTATTACCGCCTTTGAGTGAGCTGATACCGCTCGCCGCAGCCGAACGACC
GAGCGCAGCGAGTCAGTGAGCGAGGAAGCGGAAGAGCGCCTGATGCGGTATTTTCTCCTTACGCATCTGT
GCGGTATTTCACACCGCAATGGTGCACTCTCAGTACAATCTGCTCTGATGCCGCATAGTTAAGCCAGTAT
ACACTCCGCTATCGCTACGTGACTGGGTCATGGCTGCGCCCCGACACCCGCCAACACCCGCTGACGCGCC
CTGACGGGCTTGTCTGCTCCCGGCATCCGCTTACAGACAAGCTGTGACCGTCTCCGGGAGCTGCATGTGT
CAGAGGTTTTCACCGTCATCACCGAAACGCGCGAGGCAGCTGCGGTAAAGCTCATCAGCGTGGTCGTGAA
GCGATTCACAGATGTCTGCCTGTTCATCCGCGTCCAGCTCGTTGAGTTTCTCCAGAAGCGTTAATGTCTG
GCTTCTGATAAAGCGGGCCATGTTAAGGGCGGTTTTTTCCTGTTTGGTCACTGATGCCTCCGTGTAAGGG
GGATTTCTGTTCATGGGGGTAATGATACCGATGAAACGAGAGAGGATGCTCACGATACGGGTTACTGATG
ATGAACATGCCCGGTTACTGGAACGTTGTGAGGGTAAACAACTGGCGGTATGGATGCGGCGGGACCAGAG
AAAAATCACTCAGGGTCAATGCCAGCGCTTCGTTAATACAGATGTAGGTGTTCCACAGGGTAGCCAGCAG
CATCCTGCGATGCAGATCCGGAACATAATGGTGCAGGGCGCTGACTTCCGCGTTTCCAGACTTTACGAAA
CACGGAAACCGAAGACCATTCATGTTGTTGCTCAGGTCGCAGACGTTTTGCAGCAGCAGTCGCTTCACGT
TCGCTCGCGTATCGGTGATTCATTCTGCTAACCAGTAAGGCAACCCCGCCAGCCTAGCCGGGTCCTCAAC
GACAGGAGCACGATCATGCGCACCCGTGGGGCCGCCATGCCGGCGATAATGGCCTGCTTCTCGCCGAAAC
GTTTGGTGGCGGGACCAGTGACGAAGGCTTGAGCGAGGGCGTGCAAGATTCCGAATACCGCAAGCGACAG
GCCGATCATCGTCGCGCTCCAGCGAAAGCGGTCCTCGCCGAAAATGACCCAGAGCGCTGCCGGCACCTGT
CCTACGAGTTGCATGATAAAGAAGACAGTCATAAGTGCGGCGACGATAGTCATGCCCCGCGCCCACCGGA
AGGAGCTGACTGGGTTGAAGGCTCTCAAGGGCATCGGTCGAGATCCCGGTGCCTAATGAGTGAGCTAACT
TACATTAATTGCGTTGCGCTCACTGCCCGCTTTCCAGTCGGGAAACCTGTCGTGCCAGCTGCATTAATGA
ATCGGCCAACGCGCGGGGAGAGGCGGTTTGCGTATTGGGCGCCAGGGTGGTTTTTCTTTTCACCAGTGAG
ACGGGCAACAGCTGATTGCCCTTCACCGCCTGGCCCTGAGAGAGTTGCAGCAAGCGGTCCACGCTGGTTT
GCCCCAGCAGGCGAAAATCCTGTTTGATGGTGGTTAACGGCGGGATATAACATGAGCTGTCTTCGGTATC
GTCGTATCCCACTACCGAGATATCCGCACCAACGCGCAGCCCGGACTCGGTAATGGCGCGCATTGCGCCC
AGCGCCATCTGATCGTTGGCAACCAGCATCGCAGTGGGAACGATGCCCTCATTCAGCATTTGCATGGTTT
GTTGAAAACCGGACATGGCACTCCAGTCGCCTTCCCGTTCCGCTATCGGCTGAATTTGATTGCGAGTGAG
ATATTTATGCCAGCCAGCCAGACGCAGACGCGCCGAGACAGAACTTAATGGGCCCGCTAACAGCGCGATT
TGCTGGTGACCCAATGCGACCAGATGCTCCACGCCCAGTCGCGTACCGTCTTCATGGGAGAAAATAATAC
