>Addgene plasmid #173937 | pET28_6xHis-PARP1delZn1-L713F | depositor partial sequence | sequence record 338494 | 6xHis-PARP1dZn1-L713F_CDS
ATGGGCAGCAGCCATCATCATCATCATCACAGCAGCGGCCTGGTGCCGCGCGGCAGCCATATGAAAGGCC
AGGATGGAATTGGTAGCAAGGCAGAGAAGACTCTGGGTGACTTTGCAGCAGAGTATGCCAAGTCCAACAG
AAGTACGTGCAAGGGGTGTATGGAGAAGATAGAAAAGGGCCAGGTGCGCCTGTCCAAGAAGATGGTGGAC
CCGGAGAAGCCACAGCTAGGCATGATTGACCGCTGGTACCATCCAGGCTGCTTTGTCAAGAACAGGGAGG
AGCTGGGTTTCCGGCCCGAGTACAGTGCGAGTCAGCTCAAGGGCTTCAGCCTCCTTGCTACAGAGGATAA
GGAAGCCCTGAAGAAGCAGCTCCCAGGAGTCAAGAGTGAAGGAAAGAGAAAAGGCGATGAGGTGGATGGA
GTGGATGAAGTGGCGAAGAAGAAATCTAAAAAAGAAAAAGACAAGGATAGTAAGCTTGAAAAAGCCCTAA
AGGCTCAGAACGACCTGATCTGGAACATCAAGGACGAGCTAAAGAAAGTGTGTTCAACTAATGACCTGAA
GGAGCTACTCATCTTCAACAAGCAGCAAGTGCCTTCTGGGGAGTCGGCGATCTTGGACCGAGTAGCTGAT
GGCATGGTGTTCGGTGCCCTCCTTCCCTGCGAGGAATGCTCGGGTCAGCTGGTCTTCAAGAGCGATGCCT
ATTACTGCACTGGGGACGTCACTGCCTGGACCAAGTGTATGGTCAAGACACAGACACCCAACCGGAAGGA
GTGGGTAACCCCAAAGGAATTCCGAGAAATCTCTTACCTCAAGAAATTGAAGGTTAAAAAGCAGGACCGT
ATATTCCCCCCAGAAACCAGCGCCTCCGTGGCGGCCACGCCTCCGCCCTCCACAGCCTCGGCTCCTGCTG
CTGTGAACTCCTCTGCTTCAGCAGATAAGCCATTATCCAACATGAAGATCCTGACTCTCGGGAAGCTGTC
CCGGAACAAGGATGAAGTGAAGGCCATGATTGAGAAACTCGGGGGGAAGTTGACGGGGACGGCCAACAAG
GCTTCCCTGTGCATCAGCACCAAAAAGGAGGTGGAAAAGATGAATAAGAAGATGGAGGAAGTAAAGGAAG
CCAACATCCGAGTTGTGTCTGAGGACTTCCTCCAGGACGTCTCCGCCTCCACCAAGAGCCTTCAGGAGTT
GTTCTTAGCGCACATCTTGTCCCCTTGGGGGGCAGAGGTGAAGGCAGAGCCTGTTGAAGTTGTGGCCCCA
AGAGGGAAGTCAGGGGCTGCGCTCTCCAAAAAAAGCAAGGGCCAGGTCAAGGAGGAAGGTATCAACAAAT
CTGAAAAGAGAATGAAATTAACTCTTAAAGGAGGAGCAGCTGTGGATCCTGATTCTGGACTGGAACACTC
TGCGCATGTCCTGGAGAAAGGTGGGAAGGTCTTCAGTGCCACCCTTGGCCTGGTGGACATCGTTAAAGGA
ACCAACTCCTACTACAAGCTCCAGCTTCTGGAGGACGACAAGGAAAACAGGTATTGGATATTCAGGTCCT
GGGGCCGTGTGGGTACGGTGATCGGTAGCAACAAACTGGAACAGATGCCGTCCAAGGAGGATGCCATTGA
GCACTTCATGAAATTATATGAAGAAAAAACCGGGAACGCTTGGCACTCCAAAAATTTCACGAAGTATCCC
AAAAAGTTCTACCCCCTGGAGATTGACTATGGCCAGGATGAAGAGGCAGTGAAGAAGCTGACAGTAAATC
CTGGCACCAAGTCCAAGCTCCCCAAGCCAGTTCAGGACCTCATCAAGATGATCTTTGATGTGGAAAGTAT
GAAGAAAGCCATGGTGGAGTATGAGATCGACCTTCAGAAGATGCCCTTGGGGAAGCTGAGCAAAAGGCAG
ATCCAGGCCGCATACTCCATCTTCAGTGAGGTCCAGCAGGCGGTGTCTCAGGGCAGCAGCGACTCTCAGA
TCCTGGATCTCTCAAATCGCTTTTACACCCTGATCCCCCACGACTTTGGGATGAAGAAGCCTCCGCTCCT
GAACAATGCAGACAGTGTGCAGGCCAAGGCGGAAATGCTTGACAACCTGCTGGACATCGAGGTGGCCTAC
AGTCTGCTCAGGGGAGGGTCTGATGATAGCAGCAAGGATCCCATCGATGTCAACTATGAGAAGCTCAAAA
CTGACATTAAGGTGGTTGACAGAGATTCTGAAGAAGCCGAGATCATCAGGAAGTATGTTAAGAACACTCA
TGCAACCACACACAATGCGTATGACTTGGAAGTCATCGATATCTTTAAGATAGAGCGTGAAGGCGAATGC
CAGCGTTACAAGCCCTTTAAGCAGCTTCATAACCGAAGATTGCTGTGGCACGGGTCCAGGACCACCAACT
TTGCTGGGATCCTGTCCCAGGGTCTTCGGATAGCCCCGCCTGAAGCGCCCGTGACAGGCTACATGTTTGG
TAAAGGGATCTATTTCGCTGACATGGTCTCCAAGAGTGCCAACTACTGCCATACGTCTCAGGGAGACCCA
ATAGGCTTAATCCTGTTGGGAGAAGTTGCCCTTGGAAACATGTATGAACTGAAGCACGCTTCACATATCA
GCAAGTTACCCAAGGGCAAGCACAGTGTCAAAGGTTTGGGCAAAACTACCCCTGATCCTTCAGCTAACAT
TAGTCTGGATGGTGTAGACGTTCCTCTTGGGACCGGGATTTCATCTGGTGTGAATGACACCTCTCTACTA
TATAACGAGTACATTGTCTATGATATTGCTCAGGTAAATCTGAAGTATCTGCTGAAACTGAAATTCAATT
TTAAGACCTCCCTGTGGTAA
